Addgene plasmid #103350: LSB-hsa-miR-2116-3p
Purpose: Used to sense miRNA activity using fluorescence based tools. hsa-miR-2116-3p target in 3' UTR of of mKate. miRNA activity can be measured by the repression of mKate2 relative to EBFP2 fluorescent proteins . Plasmid is inherently unstable; please see Depositor Comments
Depositing lab: Ron Weiss. Depositing organization: Massachusetts Institute of Technology. Publication: A mixed antagonistic/synergistic miRNA repression model enables accurate predictions of multi-input miRNA sensor activity. Gam JJ, Babb J, Weiss R. Nat Commun. 2018 Jun 22;9(1):2430. doi: 10.1038/s41467-018-04575-0. PubMed 29934631.
Backbone
  Vector backbone: Low Sensor Backbone (LSB)
  Vector type: Mammalian Expression, Synthetic Biology
Growth in bacteria
  Bacterial resistance: Ampicillin and Kanamycin, 100 & 50 μg/mL
  Growth temperature: 30°C
  Growth strain: NEB Stable
  Copy number: High Copy
Gene/Insert
  Gene/Insert name: hsa-miR-2116-3p target
  Species: H. sapiens (human)
  Entrez Gene: MIR2116 (a.k.a. mir-2116)
  Promoter: EF-1a
  Cloning method: Gibson Cloning
Terms and licenses: Academic/Nonprofit Terms; Industry Terms: Not Available to Industry
Depositor comments: Please note that this plasmid is inherently unstable due to a repeating poly A element. We recommend performing a diagnostic digest on multiple colonies upon receipt. The depositors would like to note the presence of several discrepancies between the depositor sequence and physical plasmid sequence. In particular, the sequences upstream and downstream of the puromycin coding region have 10 bp insertions which do not affect the ability to perform puromycin selection. The sequences for those regions within the physical plasmids are as follows: Upstream of Puro: GAATTCGACCGCCTGTCTCAAGGTGCCACC; Downstream of Puro: GCTTTGAGACTACGCGTGAATTCACTCCTC.
How to cite: LSB-hsa-miR-2116-3p was a gift from Ron Weiss (Addgene plasmid # 103350 ; http://n2t.net/addgene:103350 ; RRID:Addgene_103350)
