[The description below was written by a language model from this plasmid's Addgene catalogue record and pLannotate feature annotations shown in this document.]
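Description:
LSB-hsa-miR-2116-3p is a mammalian expression plasmid from a synthetic-biology series of fluorescent microRNA sensors, built on the Low Sensor Backbone (LSB). It replicates in E. coli from a high-copy ColE1/pUC-type origin and carries both a β-lactamase gene and an aph(3')-Ia kanamycin resistance gene, matching the dual ampicillin and kanamycin selection listed in the record. A remnant lac promoter/operator region from the parental cloning vector is also annotated.

The payload consists of two parallel transcription units in the same orientation, each driven by the human EF-1α core promoter with its intron A and terminated by a rabbit β-globin polyadenylation signal. The first expresses the red fluorescent protein mKate2, and according to the record it carries a target site for human miR-2116-3p in its 3' UTR. That target is not annotated as a separate feature but would lie in the region between the mKate2 coding sequence and its poly(A) signal. The second unit expresses the blue protein EBFP2 without a target and serves as an internal reference. In cells where miR-2116-3p is active, the mKate2 transcript is repressed while EBFP2 is unaffected, so the red-to-blue ratio reports miRNA activity independently of transfection dose. attB4, attB1 and attB2 sites flanking the promoters and reporters are scars of Gateway-based assembly of the units.

A puromycin N-acetyltransferase gene with its own β-globin poly(A) signal allows selection in mammalian cells, although no promoter for it is annotated. The depositor notes that the repeated poly(A) elements make the plasmid inherently unstable, and that the physical plasmid differs slightly from the deposited sequence, including short insertions flanking the puromycin gene that do not impair selection.
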