Features (pLannotate 1.2.2; 28 found; start..end, strand, type, name):
     87..675     -  rep_origin     ori: high-copy-number ColE1/pMB1/pBR322/pUC origin of replication
    846..1706    -  CDS            AmpR: β-lactamase; bla; confers resistance to ampicillin, carbenicillin, and related antibiotics
   1707..1778    -  promoter       AmpR promoter: bla
   1857..2456    +  CDS            PuroR: puromycin N-acetyltransferase; pac from Streptomyces alboniger; confers resistance to puromycin
   2461..2541    +  CDS            HBB (fragment): HBB_PONPY - Experimental evidence at transcript level: Swiss-Prot protein existence level 2. Involved in oxygen transport from the lung to the various peripheral tissues. From Pongo pygmaeus (Bornean orangutan).
   2612..2667    +  polyA_signal   β-globin poly(A) signal: rabbit β-globin polyadenylation signal (Gil and Proudfoot, 1987)
   3646..3666    +  protein_bind   attB4: mutant version of attB; core recombination site for the Gateway® BP reaction BP Clonase™
   3734..3945    +  promoter       EF-1α core promoter: core promoter for human elongation factor EF-1α
   3946..4884    +  intron         EF-1α intron A: intron upstream of the start codon of human EF-1α
   4911..4931    +  protein_bind   attB1: mutant version of attB; core recombination site for the Gateway® BP reaction BP Clonase™
   4951..5646    +  CDS            mKate2: mKate2 is a basic (constitutively fluorescent) red fluorescent protein published in 2009, derived from Entacmaea quadricolor. It is reported to be a rapidly-maturing monomer with moderate acid sensitivity.
   5666..5690    -  protein_bind   attB2: mutant version of attB; recombination site for the Gateway® BP reaction BP Clonase™
   5830..5904    +  CDS            HBB (fragment): HBB_PONPY - Experimental evidence at transcript level: Swiss-Prot protein existence level 2. Involved in oxygen transport from the lung to the various peripheral tissues. From Pongo pygmaeus (Bornean orangutan).
   5975..6030    +  polyA_signal   β-globin poly(A) signal: rabbit β-globin polyadenylation signal (Gil and Proudfoot, 1987)
   6414..6439    +  misc_feature   SA: splice acceptor site
   7111..7131    +  protein_bind   attB4: mutant version of attB; core recombination site for the Gateway® BP reaction BP Clonase™
   7199..7410    +  promoter       EF-1α core promoter: core promoter for human elongation factor EF-1α
   7411..8349    +  intron         EF-1α intron A: intron upstream of the start codon of human EF-1α
   8376..8396    +  protein_bind   attB1: mutant version of attB; core recombination site for the Gateway® BP reaction BP Clonase™
   8407..9123    +  CDS            EBFP2: EBFP2 is a basic (constitutively fluorescent) blue fluorescent protein published in 2007, derived from Aequorea victoria. It is reported to be a rapidly-maturing monomer with moderate acid sensitivity.
   9131..9155    -  protein_bind   attB2: mutant version of attB; recombination site for the Gateway® BP reaction BP Clonase™
   9159..9239    +  CDS            HBB (fragment): HBB_PONPY - Experimental evidence at transcript level: Swiss-Prot protein existence level 2. Involved in oxygen transport from the lung to the various peripheral tissues. From Pongo pygmaeus (Bornean orangutan).
   9310..9365    +  polyA_signal   β-globin poly(A) signal: rabbit β-globin polyadenylation signal (Gil and Proudfoot, 1987)
   9748..9770    -  protein_bind   lac operator (fragment): The lac repressor binds to the lac operator to inhibit transcription in E. coli. This inhibition can be relieved by adding lactose or isopropyl-β-D-thiogalactopyranoside (IPTG). lac repressor encoded by lacI
   9774..9804    -  promoter       lac promoter: promoter for the E. coli lac operon
   9819..9840    -  protein_bind   CAP binding site: CAP binding activates transcription in the presence of cAMP. E. coli catabolite activator protein
   9853..9892    -  CDS            lacI (fragment): lac repressor; lacI; The lac repressor binds to the lac operator to inhibit transcription in E. coli. This inhibition can be relieved by adding lactose or isopropyl-β-D-thiogalactopyranoside (IPTG).
  10065..10874   +  CDS            KanR: aminoglycoside phosphotransferase; aph(3')-Ia; confers resistance to kanamycin in bacteria or G418 (Geneticin®) in eukaryotes
>Addgene plasmid #103350 | LSB-hsa-miR-2116-3p | depositor full sequence | sequence record 195749 | Full Sequence
AATTGAGGGGATAACGCAGGAAAGAACATGTGAGCAAAAGGCCAGCAAAAGGCCAGGAACCGTAAAAAGG
CCGCGTTGCTGGCGTTTTTCCATAGGCTCCGCCCCCCTGACGAGCATCACAAAAATCGACGCTCAAGTCA
GAGGTGGCGAAACCCGACAGGACTATAAAGATACCAGGCGTTTCCCCCTGGAAGCTCCCTCGTGCGCTCT
CCTGTTCCGACCCTGCCGCTTACCGGATACCTGTCCGCCTTTCTCCCTTCGGGAAGCGTGGCGCTTTCTC
ATAGCTCACGCTGTAGGTATCTCAGTTCGGTGTAGGTCGTTCGCTCCAAGCTGGGCTGTGTGCACGAACC
CCCCGTTCAGCCCGACCGCTGCGCCTTATCCGGTAACTATCGTCTTGAGTCCAACCCGGTAAGACACGAC
TTATCGCCACTGGCAGCAGCCACTGGTAACAGGATTAGCAGAGCGAGGTATGTAGGCGGTGCTACAGAGT
TCTTGAAGTGGTGGCCTAACTACGGCTACACTAGAAGAACAGTATTTGGTATCTGCGCTCTGCTGAAGCC
AGTTACCTTCGGAAAAAGAGTTGGTAGCTCTTGATCCGGCAAACAAACCACCGCTGGTAGCGGTGGTTTT
TTTGTTTGCAAGCAGCAGATTACGCGCAGAAAAAAAGGATCTCAAGAAGATCCTTTGATCTTTTCTACGG
GGTCTGACGCTCAGTGGAACGAAAACTCACGTTAAGGGATTTTGGTCATGAGATTATCAAAAAGGATCTT
CACCTAGATCCTTTTAAATTAAAAATGAAGTTTTAAATCAATCTAAAGTATATATGAGTAAACTTGGTCT
GACAGTTACCAATGCTTAATCAGTGAGGCACCTATCTCAGCGATCTGTCTATTTCGTTCATCCATAGTTG
CCTGACTCCCCGTCGTGTAGATAACTACGATACGGGAGGGCTTACCATCTGGCCCCAGTGCTGCAATGAT
ACCGCGAGAACCACGCTCACCGGCTCCAGATTTATCAGCAATAAACCAGCCAGCCGGAAGGGCCGAGCGC
AGAAGTGGTCCTGCAACTTTATCCGCCTCCATCCAGTCTATTAATTGTTGCCGGGAAGCTAGAGTAAGTA
GTTCGCCAGTTAATAGTTTGCGCAACGTTGTTGCCATTGCTACAGGCATCGTGGTGTCACGCTCGTCGTT
TGGTATGGCTTCATTCAGCTCCGGTTCCCAACGATCAAGGCGAGTTACATGATCCCCCATGTTGTGCAAA
AAAGCGGTTAGCTCCTTCGGTCCTCCGATCGTTGTCAGAAGTAAGTTGGCCGCAGTGTTATCACTCATGG
TTATGGCAGCACTGCATAATTCTCTTACTGTCATGCCATCCGTAAGATGCTTTTCTGTGACTGGTGAGTA
CTCAACCAAGTCATTCTGAGAATAGTGTATGCGGCGACCGAGTTGCTCTTGCCCGGCGTCAATACGGGAT
AATACCGCGCCACATAGCAGAACTTTAAAAGTGCTCATCATTGGAAAACGTTCTTCGGGGCGAAAACTCT
CAAGGATCTTACCGCTGTTGAGATCCAGTTCGATGTAACCCACTCGTGCACCCAACTGATCTTCAGCATC
TTTTACTTTCACCAGCGTTTCTGGGTGAGCAAAAACAGGAAGGCAAAATGCCGCAAAAAAGGGAATAAGG
GCGACACGGAAATGTTGAATACTCATACTCTTCCTTTTTCAATATTATTGAAGCATTTATCAGGGTTATT
GTCTCATGAGCGGATACATATTTGAATGTAGCTCCGAATTTCTCGAGGGCTTGTCGACGACGGCGGTCTC
CGTCGTCAGGATCATGAATTCGACCCGCCTGCCACCATGACCGAGTACAAGCCCACGGTGCGCCTCGCCA
CCCGCGACGACGTCCCCCGGGCCGTACGCACCCTCGCCGCCGCGTTCGCCGACTACCCCGCCACGCGCCA
CACCGTCGACCCGGACCGCCACATCGAGCGGGTCACCGAGCTGCAAGAACTCTTCCTCACGCGCGTCGGG
CTCGACATCGGCAAGGTGTGGGTCGCGGACGACGGCGCCGCGGTGGCGGTCTGGACCACGCCGGAGAGCG
TCGAAGCGGGGGCGGTGTTCGCCGAGATCGGCCCGCGCATGGCCGAGTTGAGCGGTTCCCGGCTGGCCGC
GCAGCAACAGATGGAAGGCCTCCTGGCGCCGCACCGGCCCAAGGAGCCCGCGTGGTTCCTGGCCACCGTC
GGCGTCTCGCCCGACCACCAGGGCAAGGGTCTGGGCAGCGCCGTCGTGCTCCCCGGAGTGGAGGCGGCCG
AGCGCGCCGGGGTGCCCGCCTTCCTGGAGACATCCGCGCCCCGCAACCTCCCCTTCTACGAGCGGCTCGG
CTTCACCGTCACCGCCGACGTCGAGGTGCCCGAAGGACCGCGCACCTGGTGCATGACCCGCAAGCCCGGT
GCCTGATACGCGTGAATTCACTCCTCAGGTGCAGGCTGCCTATCAGAAGGTGGTGGCTGGTGTGGCCAAT
GCCCTGGCTCACAAATACCACTGAGATCTTTTTCCCTCTGCCAAAAATTATGGGGACATCATGAAGCCCC
TTGAGCATCTGACTTCTGGCTAATAAAGGAAATTTATTTTCATTGCAATAGTGTGTTGGAATTTTTTGTG
TCTCTCACTCGGAAGGACATATGGGAGGGCAAATCATTTAAAACATCAGAATGAGTATTTGGTTTAGAGT
TTGGCAACATATGCCCATATGCTGGCTGCCATGAACAAAGGTTGGCTATAAAGAGGTCATCAGTATATGA
AACAGCCCCCTGCTGTCCATTCCTTATTCCATAGAAAAGCCTTGACTTGAGGTTAGATTTTTTTTATATT
TTGTTTTGTGTTATTTTTTTCTTTAACATCCCTAAAATTTTCCTTACATGTTTTACTAGCCAGATTTTTC
CTCCTCTCCTGACTACTCCCAGTCATAGCTGTCCCTCTTCTCTTATGGAGATCCCTCGACCTGCAGCCCA
AGCTTGAATTCTCTAGAATTACCCTGTTATCCCTATGCTTGGTTTACCGAGCTCTTATTGGTTTTCAAAC
TTCATTGACTGTGCCCAACGCGCCTGGGAGCTCACGGGGACAGCCCCCCCCCAAAGCCCCCAGGGATGTA
ATTACGTCCCTCCCCCGCTAGGGGGCAGCAGCGAGCCGCCCGGGGCTCCGCTCCGGTCCGGCGCTCCCCC
CGCATCCCCGAGCCGGCAGCGTGCGGGGACAGCCCGGGCACGGGGAAGGTGGCACGGGATCGCTTTCCTC
TGAACGCTTCTCGCTGCTCTTTGAGCCTGCAGACACCTGGGGGGATACGGGGAAAAAGCTAGGCTGAAAG
ACCGGTTCTTAGAATGACACGCGCCTGGGAGCTCACGGGGACAGCCCCCCCCCAAAGCCCCCAGGGATGT
AATTACGTCCCTCCCCCGCTAGGGGGCAGCAGCGAGCCGCCCGGGGCTCCGCTCCGGTCCGGCGCTCCCC
CCGCATCCCCGAGCCGGCAGCGTGCGGGGACAGCCCGGGCACGGGGAAGGTGGCACGGGATCGCTTTCCT
CTGAACGCTTCTCGCTGCTCTTTGAGCCTGCAGACACCTGGGGGGATACGGGGAAAAAGCTAACTTCTGA
GACGACAACTTTGTATAGAAAAGTTGGCTCCGAATTCGCCCTTGACAGCAGAGATCCAGTTTGGTTAATT
AATTGGCTCCGGTGCCCGTCAGTGGGCAGAGCGCACATCGCCCACAGTCCCCGAGAAGTTGTGGGGAGGG
GTCGGCAATTGAACCGGTGCCTAGAGAAGGTGGCGCGGGGTAAACTGGGAAAGTGATGTCGTGTACTGGC
TCCGCCTTTTTCCCGAGGGTGGGGGAGAACCGTATATAAGTGCAGTAGTCGCCGTGAACGTTCTTTTTCG
CAACGGGTTTGCCGCCAGAACACAGGTAAGTGCCGTGTGTGGTTCCCGCGGGCCTGGCCTCTTTACGGGT
TATGGCCCTTGCGTGCCTTGAATTACTTCCACCTGGCTGCAGTACGTGATTCTTGATCCCGAGCTTCGGG
TTGGAAGTGGGTGGGAGAGTTCGAGGCCTTGCGCTTAAGGAGCCCCTTCGCCTCGTGCTTGAGTTGAGGC
CTGGCCTGGGCGCTGGGGCCGCCGCGTGCGAATCTGGTGGCACCTTCGCGCCTGTCTCGCTGCTTTCGAT
AAGTCTCTAGCCATTTAAAATTTTTGATGACCTGCTGCGACGCTTTTTTTCTGGCAAGATAGTCTTGTAA
ATGCGGGCCAAGATCTGCACACTGGTATTTCGGTTTTTGGGGCCGCGGGCGGCGACGGGGCCCGTGCGTC
CCAGCGCACATGTTCGGCGAGGCGGGGCCTGCGAGCGCGGCCACCGAGAATCGGACGGGGGTAGTCTCAA
GCTGGCCGGCCTGCTCTGGTGCCTGGCCTCGCGCCGCCGTGTATCGCCCCGCCCTGGGCGGCAAGGCTGG
CCCGGTCGGCACCAGTTGCGTGAGCGGAAAGATGGCCGCTTCCCGGCCCTGCTGCAGGGAGCTCAAAATG
GAGGACGCGGCGCTCGGGAGAGCGGGCGGGTGAGTCACCCACACAAAGGAAAAGGGCCTTTCCGTCCTCA
GCCGTCGCTTCATGTGACTCCACGGAGTACCGGGCGCCGTCCAGGCACCTCGATTAGTTCTCGAGCTTTT
GGAGTACGTCGTCTTTAGGTTGGGGGGAGGGGTTTTATGCGATGGAGTTTCCCCACACTGAGTGGGTGGA
GACTGAAGTTAGGCCAGCTTGGCACTTGATGTAATTCTCCTTGGAATTTGCCCTTTTTGAGTTTGGATCT
TGGTTCATTCTCAAGCCTCAGACAGTGGTTCAAAGTTTTTTTCTTCCATTTCAGGTGTCGTGAGAAGGGC
GAATTCGACCCAAGTTTGTACAAAAAAGCAGGCTGGATCCAGGTGCCACCATGGTGAGCGAGCTGATTAA
GGAGAACATGCACATGAAGCTGTACATGGAGGGCACCGTGAACAACCACCACTTCAAGTGCACATCCGAG
GGCGAAGGCAAGCCCTACGAGGGCACCCAGACCATGAGAATCAAGGCGGTCGAGGGCGGCCCTCTCCCCT
TCGCCTTCGACATCCTGGCTACCAGCTTCATGTACGGCAGCAAAACCTTCATCAACCACACCCAGGGCAT
CCCCGACTTCTTTAAGCAGTCCTTCCCCGAGGGCTTCACATGGGAGAGAGTCACCACATACGAAGATGGG
GGCGTGCTGACCGCTACCCAGGACACCAGCCTCCAGGACGGCTGCCTCATCTACAACGTCAAGATCAGAG
GGGTGAACTTCCCATCCAACGGCCCTGTGATGCAGAAGAAAACACTCGGCTGGGAGGCCTCCACCGAGAC
ACTGTACCCCGCTGACGGCGGCCTGGAAGGCAGAGCCGACATGGCCCTGAAGCTCGTGGGCGGGGGCCAC
CTGATCTGCAACCTTAAGACCACATACAGATCCAAGAAACCCGCTAAGAACCTCAAGATGCCCGGCGTCT
ACTATGTGGACAGGAGACTGGAAAGAATCAAGGAGGCCGACAAAGAGACATACGTCGAGCAGCACGAGGT
GGCTGTGGCCAGATACTGCGACCTCCCTAGCAAACTGGGGCACAAACTTAATTGAGAATTCTACCACCCA
GCTTTCTTGTACAAAGTGGTACGTCTCAAGACCAGAGGTCTCTGCTTGAGGGTGTGGGAGTTCTTGGCAT
GGGAGGGGGAGTTCTTGGCATGGGAGGGGGAGTTCTTGGCATGGGAGGGGGAGTTCTTGGCATGGGAGGC
AACCAGAAGAGACCTGTGCTTCACTCCTCAGGTGCAGGCTGCCTATCAGAAGGTGGTGGCTGGTGTGGCC
AATGCCCTGGCTCACAAATACCACTGAGATCTTTTTCCCTCTGCCAAAAATTATGGGGACATCATGAAGC
CCCTTGAGCATCTGACTTCTGGCTAATAAAGGAAATTTATTTTCATTGCAATAGTGTGTTGGAATTTTTT
GTGTCTCTCACTCGGAAGGACATATGGGAGGGCAAATCATTTAAAACATCAGAATGAGTATTTGGTTTAG
AGTTTGGCAACATATGCCCATATGCTGGCTGCCATGAACAAAGGTTGGCTATAAAGAGGTCATCAGTATA
TGAAACAGCCCCCTGCTGTCCATTCCTTATTCCATAGAAAAGCCTTGACTTGAGGTTAGATTTTTTTTAT
ATTTTGTTTTGTGTTATTTTTTTCTTTAACATCCCTAAAATTTTCCTTACATGTTTTACTAGCCAGATTT
TTCCTCCTCTCCTGACTACTCCCAGTCATAGCTGTCCCTCTTCTCTTATGGAGATCCCGAGCGGTGCGTT
TTTATGCTTGTAGTATTGTATAATGTTTTTAAGATCCAAGCTTCTGACCTCTTCTCTTCCTCCCACAGGG
CCTCGAGACAATTGCATCGATGGTACCAGTGAAAGTCTGCAATGAATTCGAGTTGGCGCGCCTGTCATTC
TAAATCTCTCTTTCAGCCTAAAGCTTTTTCCCCGTATCCCCCCAGGTGTCTGCAGGCTCAAAGAGCAGCG
AGAAGCGTTCAGAGGAAAGCGATCCCGTGCCACCTTCCCCGTGCCCGGGCTGTCCCCGCACGCTGCCGGC
TCGGGGATGCGGGGGGAGCGCCGGACCGGAGCGGAGCCCCGGGCGGCTCGCTGCTGCCCCCTAGCGGGGG
AGGGACGTAATTACATCCCTGGGGGCTTTGGGAGGGGGCTGTCCCCGTGAGCTCCCAGGCGCGCCTGTCA
TTCTAAATCTCTCTTTCAGCCTAAAGCTTTTTCCCCGTATCCCCCCAGGTGTCTGCAGGCTCAAAGAGCA
GCGAGAAGCGTTCAGAGGAAAGCGATCCCGTGCCACCTTCCCCGTGCCCGGGCTGTCCCCGCACGCTGCC
GGCTCGGGGATGCGGGGGGAGCGCCGGACCGGAGCGGAGCCCCGGGCGGCTCGCTGCTGCCCCCTAGCGG
GGGAGGGACGTAATTACATCCCTGGGGGCTTTGGGGGGGGGCTGTCCCCGTGAGCTCCCAGGCGCGCCAA
CTCGGTACCGTATCGATGTCGACGTTAACGCTAGTGATATCAACTTTGTATAGAAAAGTTGGCTCCGAAT
TCGCCCTTGACAGCAGAGATCCAGTTTGGTTAATTAATTGGCTCCGGTGCCCGTCAGTGGGCAGAGCGCA
CATCGCCCACAGTCCCCGAGAAGTTGTGGGGAGGGGTCGGCAATTGAACCGGTGCCTAGAGAAGGTGGCG
CGGGGTAAACTGGGAAAGTGATGTCGTGTACTGGCTCCGCCTTTTTCCCGAGGGTGGGGGAGAACCGTAT
ATAAGTGCAGTAGTCGCCGTGAACGTTCTTTTTCGCAACGGGTTTGCCGCCAGAACACAGGTAAGTGCCG
TGTGTGGTTCCCGCGGGCCTGGCCTCTTTACGGGTTATGGCCCTTGCGTGCCTTGAATTACTTCCACCTG
GCTGCAGTACGTGATTCTTGATCCCGAGCTTCGGGTTGGAAGTGGGTGGGAGAGTTCGAGGCCTTGCGCT
TAAGGAGCCCCTTCGCCTCGTGCTTGAGTTGAGGCCTGGCCTGGGCGCTGGGGCCGCCGCGTGCGAATCT
GGTGGCACCTTCGCGCCTGTCTCGCTGCTTTCGATAAGTCTCTAGCCATTTAAAATTTTTGATGACCTGC
TGCGACGCTTTTTTTCTGGCAAGATAGTCTTGTAAATGCGGGCCAAGATCTGCACACTGGTATTTCGGTT
TTTGGGGCCGCGGGCGGCGACGGGGCCCGTGCGTCCCAGCGCACATGTTCGGCGAGGCGGGGCCTGCGAG
CGCGGCCACCGAGAATCGGACGGGGGTAGTCTCAAGCTGGCCGGCCTGCTCTGGTGCCTGGCCTCGCGCC
GCCGTGTATCGCCCCGCCCTGGGCGGCAAGGCTGGCCCGGTCGGCACCAGTTGCGTGAGCGGAAAGATGG
CCGCTTCCCGGCCCTGCTGCAGGGAGCTCAAAATGGAGGACGCGGCGCTCGGGAGAGCGGGCGGGTGAGT
CACCCACACAAAGGAAAAGGGCCTTTCCGTCCTCAGCCGTCGCTTCATGTGACTCCACGGAGTACCGGGC
GCCGTCCAGGCACCTCGATTAGTTCTCGAGCTTTTGGAGTACGTCGTCTTTAGGTTGGGGGGAGGGGTTT
TATGCGATGGAGTTTCCCCACACTGAGTGGGTGGAGACTGAAGTTAGGCCAGCTTGGCACTTGATGTAAT
TCTCCTTGGAATTTGCCCTTTTTGAGTTTGGATCTTGGTTCATTCTCAAGCCTCAGACAGTGGTTCAAAG
TTTTTTTCTTCCATTTCAGGTGTCGTGAGAAGGGCGAATTCGACCCAAGTTTGTACAAAAAAGCAGGCTC
GCCACCATGGTGAGCAAGGGCGAGGAGCTGTTCACCGGGGTGGTGCCCATCCTGGTCGAGCTGGACGGCG
ACGTAAACGGCCACAAGTTCAGCGTGAGGGGCGAGGGCGAGGGCGATGCCACCAACGGCAAGCTGACCCT
GAAGTTCATCTGCACCACCGGCAAGCTGCCCGTGCCCTGGCCCACCCTCGTGACCACCCTGAGCCACGGC
GTGCAGTGCTTCGCCCGCTACCCCGACCACATGAAGCAGCACGACTTCTTCAAGTCCGCCATGCCCGAAG
GCTACGTCCAGGAGCGCACCATCTTCTTCAAGGACGACGGCACCTACAAGACCCGCGCCGAGGTGAAGTT
CGAGGGCGACACCCTAGTGAACCGCATCGAGCTGAAGGGCGTCGACTTCAAGGAGGACGGCAACATCCTG
GGGCACAAGCTGGAGTACAACTTCAACAGCCACAACATCTATATCATGGCCGTCAAGCAGAAGAACGGCA
TCAAGGTGAACTTCAAGATCCGCCACAACGTGGAGGACGGCAGCGTGCAGCTCGCCGACCACTACCAGCA
GAACACCCCCATCGGCGACGGCCCCGTGCTGCTGCCCGACAGCCACTACCTGAGCACCCAGTCCGTGCTG
AGCAAAGACCCCAACGAGAAGCGCGATCACATGGTCCTGCTGGAGTTCCGCACCGCCGCCGGGATCACTC
TCGGCATGGACGAGCTGTACAAGTAATACCACCCAGCTTTCTTGTACAAAGTGGTACGCGTGAATTCACT
CCTCAGGTGCAGGCTGCCTATCAGAAGGTGGTGGCTGGTGTGGCCAATGCCCTGGCTCACAAATACCACT
GAGATCTTTTTCCCTCTGCCAAAAATTATGGGGACATCATGAAGCCCCTTGAGCATCTGACTTCTGGCTA
ATAAAGGAAATTTATTTTCATTGCAATAGTGTGTTGGAATTTTTTGTGTCTCTCACTCGGAAGGACATAT
GGGAGGGCAAATCATTTAAAACATCAGAATGAGTATTTGGTTTAGAGTTTGGCAACATATGCCCATATGC
TGGCTGCCATGAACAAAGGTTGGCTATAAAGAGGTCATCAGTATATGAAACAGCCCCCTGCTGTCCATTC
CTTATTCCATAGAAAAGCCTTGACTTGAGGTTAGATTTTTTTTATATTTTGTTTTGTGTTATTTTTTTCT
TTAACATCCCTAAAATTTTCCTTACATGTTTTACTAGCCAGATTTTTCCTCCTCTCCTGACTACTCCCAG
TCATAGCTGTCCCTCTTCTCTTATGGAGATCCCTCGACCTGCAGCCCAAGCTTGGCGTAATCATGGTCAT
AGCTGTTTCCTGTGTGAAATTGTTATCCGCTCACAATTCCACACAACATACGAGCCGGAAGCATAAAGTG
TAAAGCCTGGGGTGCCTAATGAGTGAGCTAACTCACATTAATTGCGTTGCGCTCACTGCCCGCTTTCCAG
TCGGGAAACCTGTCGTGCCAGCGGATCGACAGTACTAAGCTTGGTCTAATACCCAATCTCTCGTCTTATC
CAGATGTTTTATACGCCTCTGGCCCGTGTCTCAAAATCTCTGATGTTACATTGCACAAGATAAAATAATA
TCATCATGAACAATAAAACTGTCTGCTTACATAAACAGTAATACAAGGGGTGTTATGAGCCATATTCAAC
GGGAAACGTCGAGGCCGCGATTAAATTCCAACATGGATGCTGATTTATATGGGTATAAATGGGCTCGCGA
TAATGTCGGGCAATCAGGTGCGACAATCTATCGCTTGTATGGGAAGCCCGATGCGCCAGAGTTGTTTCTG
AAACATGGCAAAGGTAGCGTTGCCAATGATGTTACAGATGAGATGGTCAGACTAAACTGGCTGACGGAAT
TTATGCCTCTTCCGACCATCAAGCATTTTATCCGTACTCCTGATGATGCATGGTTACTCACCACTGCGAT
CCCCGGAAAAACAGCATTCCAGGTATTAGAAGAATATCCTGATTCAGGTGAAAATATTGTTGATGCGCTG
GCAGTGTTCCTGCGCCGGTTGCATTCGATTCCTGTTTGTAATTGTCCTTTTAACAGCGATCGCGTATTTC
GTCTCGCTCAGGCGCAATCACGAATGAATAACGGTTTGGTTGATGCGAGTGATTTTGATGACGAGCGTAA
TGGCTGGCCTGTTGAACAAGTCTGGAAAGAAATGCATAAACTTTTGCCATTCTCACCGGATTCAGTCGTC
ACTCATGGTGATTTCTCACTTGATAACCTTATTTTTGACGAGGGGAAATTAATAGGTTGTATTGATGTTG
GACGAGTCGGAATCGCAGACCGATACCAGGATCTTGCCATCCTATGGAACTGCCTCGGTGAGTTTTCTCC
TTCATTACAGAAACGGCTTTTTCAAAAATATGGTATTGATAATCCTGATATGAATAAATTGCAGTTTCAT
TTGATGCTCGATGAGTTTTTCTAATCAGAATTGGTTAATTGGTTGTAACACTGGCAGAGCATTACGCTGA
CTTGACGGGACGGCGCAAGCTCATGACCAAAATCCCTTAACGTGAGTTACGCGTCGTTCCACTGAGCGTC
AGAGGTATCACTAGTATTACAGAGGTAAGTTATAACAGTCGCCTAACCC
