>Addgene plasmid #103350 | LSB-hsa-miR-2116-3p | depositor partial sequence | sequence record 195750 | hsa-miR-2116-3p target
GGGAGTTCTTGGCATGGGAGG
