>Addgene plasmid #103350 | LSB-hsa-miR-2116-3p | addgene partial sequence | sequence record 272213 | mKate2-F 5'-ACCCGCTAAGAACCTCAAGA-3'
TCAAGGAGGCCGACAAAGAGACATACGTCGAGCAGCACGAGGTGGCTGTGGCCAGATACTGCGACCTCCC
TAGCAAACTGGGGCACAAACTTAATTGAGAATTCTACCACCCAGCTTTCTTGTACAAAGTGGTACGTCTC
AAGACCAGAGGTCTCTGCTTGAGGGTGTGGGAGTTCTTGGCATGGGAGGGGGAGTTCTTGGCATGGGAGG
GGGAGTTCTTGGCATGGGAGGGGGAGTTCTTGGCATGGGAGGCAACCAGAAGAGACCTGTGCTTCACTCC
TCAGGTGCAGGCTGCCTATCAGAAGGTGGTGGCTGGTGTGGCCAATGCCCTGGCTCACAAATACCACTGA
GATCTTTTTCCCTCTGCCAAAAATTATGGGGACATCATGAAGCCCCTTGAGCATCTGACTTCTGGCTAAT
AAAGGAAATTTATTTTCATTGCAATAGTGTGTTGGAATTTTTTGTGTCTCTCACTCGGAAGGACATATGG
GAGGGCAAATCATTTAAAACATCAGAATGAGTATTTGGTTTAGAGTTTGGCAACATATGCCCATATGCTG
GCTGCCATGAACAAAGGTTGGCTATAAAGAGGTCATCA
